Addgene plasmid #14810: pPERPluc1
Depositing lab: Tyler Jacks. Depositing organization: Massachusetts Institute of Technology. Publication: Multiple response elements and differential p53 binding control Perp expression during apoptosis. Reczek EE, Flores ER, Tsay AS, Attardi LD, Jacks T. Mol Cancer Res. 2003 Dec. 1(14):1048-57. PubMed 14707288.
Backbone
  Vector backbone: pGL3-Basic
  Backbone manufacturer: Promega
  Backbone size w/o insert (bp): 4800
  Vector type: Bacterial Expression, Luciferase
Growth in bacteria
  Bacterial resistance: Ampicillin, 100 μg/mL
  Growth temperature: 37°C
  Growth strain: DH5alpha
  Copy number: High Copy
Gene/Insert
  Gene/Insert name: PERP promoter (alt name: PERP)
  Species: M. musculus (mouse)
  Insert size (bp): 4000
  Entrez Gene: Perp (a.k.a. 1110017A08Rik, KCP1, KRTCAP1, PIGPC1, THW)
  Tag / fusion protein: Luciferase (C terminal on backbone)
  Cloning method: Restriction Enzyme
  Sequencing primers: 5′ RVprimer3; 3′ LucNrev
Terms and licenses: Academic/Nonprofit Terms; Industry Terms: Not Available to Industry
Depositor comments: The pPERPluc1 reporter was constructed by site-directed mutagenesis of the initial ATG of the PERP coding region (to create an NcoI site) using the Quick Change Site Directed mutagenesis kit (Stratagene), followed by joining of the 4-kb PERP promoter region to the initial ATG of luciferase in the pGL3Basic vector (Promega).
How to cite: pPERPluc1 was a gift from Tyler Jacks (Addgene plasmid # 14810 ; http://n2t.net/addgene:14810 ; RRID:Addgene_14810)
