[The description below was written by a language model from this plasmid's Addgene catalogue record.]
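Description:
pPERPluc1 is a promoter-reporter plasmid built on pGL3-Basic, a promoterless firefly luciferase vector of about 4.8 kb. It carries roughly 4 kb of the mouse Perp promoter region placed directly upstream of the luciferase coding sequence. The plasmid is maintained at high copy in E. coli under ampicillin selection. Although the catalogue lists it as a bacterial expression and luciferase vector, the bacterial host serves for propagation. pGL3-type reporters are normally read out after transfection into mammalian cells, where luciferase activity reflects the transcriptional strength of the cloned regulatory fragment.

According to the depositor's notes, the initiating ATG of the Perp coding region was altered by site-directed mutagenesis to create an NcoI site, and the 4 kb upstream region was then joined at that point to the initial ATG of luciferase. The result is a precise fusion at the start codon: luciferase is translated from the position normally occupied by the Perp start, so the native promoter and 5′ untranslated sequences are retained without added Perp coding sequence. Because pGL3-Basic has no promoter or enhancer of its own, reporter output depends on the inserted Perp sequences.

Perp is a p53-regulated gene associated with apoptosis, and the associated publication concerns multiple response elements and differential p53 binding in the control of its expression. The construct is therefore suited to measuring p53-dependent activation of the Perp promoter and to serving as a parent for mapping its response elements. No feature table was supplied, so the positions of individual elements within the insert are not recorded.
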