>Addgene plasmid #14810 | pPERPluc1 | addgene partial sequence | sequence record 21353 | 14810 with LucNrev
ATGGCGCCGGGCCTTTCTTTATGTTTTTGGCGTCTTCCATGGCGTCGGTGGCGGCGGGCGCGGAGCGGAG
GAACGCCGGGCAGGAGCAGCGGCCAAGAGTGGTCCTGCGAGCGCTGACACCGCGACTAAAGGAAGAGGCG
GCTCCCCCGAAGACGCGGCCCCCGGGCTGGCGGCGGGGGAGCGGCGCTCCAGCCACACCTTGATTCCGGT
GACTCAGAGCGCACCGCCCCGACCTGCTGGGTCACCCGGGCGGCAGAGCTCAGGCTCGCCCCGGGCTCGT
CGCCAGGGTGGGCGTGCCTGTGCCTCCAGCCGCCTGCAGTCCCACCAGATTGCCGCCAGCCCAGCGCACA
CACCTGTGGACACTCCAGCGCCAGCCTGTGCTCTGCCCTAAATTAACACAGTGTAAGGAGCATGGCTAAG
GCTACACTTGAGCTCCAAGCACCGTGCCCAGGACATCCCAATAGCCTGTGAAATAAATGATGGGCCCTAA
AATGTAAGGACTTGTGGGTTCAAACCTGGGAGCGTCTGTCCCTGGCTTCCACAGGCAGATCCTACACTTC
CTGCCCGGATCTACCTTTGGACCTTGGCTCTTGCTGCCATAGACACGCAAATGTTCTGTGCTCTGGTGGT
TC
